Addgene plasmid #191033: pEY28
Purpose: flp-20 fluorescent neural reporter driving nuclear CYOFP expression (refer to NeuroPAL paper for expression)
Depositing lab: Oliver Hobert & Eviatar Yemini. Depositing organization: Columbia University. Publication: NeuroPAL: A Multicolor Atlas for Whole-Brain Neuronal Identification in C. elegans. Yemini E, Lin A, Nejatbakhsh A, Varol E, Sun R, Mena GE, Samuel ADT, Paninski L, Venkatachalam V, Hobert O. Cell. 2021 Jan 7;184(1):272-288.e11. doi: 10.1016/j.cell.2020.12.012. Epub 2020 Dec 29. PubMed 33378642.
Backbone
  Vector backbone: pPD95.62
  Vector type: Worm Expression
Growth in bacteria
  Bacterial resistance: Ampicillin, 100 μg/mL
  Growth temperature: 37°C
  Growth strain: DH5alpha
  Copy number: Unknown
Gene/Insert
  Gene/Insert name: flp-20
  Species: C. elegans (nematode)
  Mutation: None
  Entrez Gene: flp-20 (a.k.a. CELE_E01H11.3)
  Cloning method: Gibson Cloning
Terms and licenses: Academic/Nonprofit Terms; Industry Terms: Not Available to Industry
How to cite: pEY28 was a gift from Oliver Hobert & Eviatar Yemini (Addgene plasmid # 191033 ; http://n2t.net/addgene:191033 ; RRID:Addgene_191033)
