[The description below was written by a language model from this plasmid's Addgene catalogue record and pLannotate feature annotations shown in this document.]
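Description:
pEY28 is a C. elegans expression plasmid built on the pPD95.62 worm reporter backbone, and it serves as one of the fluorescent neural reporters associated with the NeuroPAL multicolor atlas for whole-brain neuronal identification. It is maintained in E. coli through a high-copy ColE1/pUC-type origin and selected with ampicillin via a β-lactamase gene under its own promoter. Remnants of the cloning-vector lineage are also annotated, including a pUC multiple cloning site fragment, the lac promoter/operator and CAP binding site, and small fragments of lacI, rop and the bom region. None of these has a stated role in the reporter's function.

The payload is a transcriptional reporter in which flp-20 sequence from C. elegans, inserted by Gibson assembly, drives a nuclear-localized fluorescent protein. The flp-20 regulatory region is not annotated in the feature table, but a long unannotated stretch lies between the MCS fragment and the reporter coding sequence, which is where it would be expected. Downstream, a short fragment annotated as worm-optimized GFP (probably residual backbone sequence) immediately precedes the full CyOFP1 coding sequence, a cyan-excitable orange fluorescent protein with a long Stokes shift. This is followed closely by his-11, encoding histone H2B, an arrangement consistent with a fusion that tethers the fluorophore to chromatin and so concentrates signal in nuclei. A short aex-5 fragment is annotated further downstream, and the 3′ UTR is not identified in the table. The construct labels the nuclei of flp-20-expressing neurons with CyOFP, so that they can be distinguished by color and position. The record refers to the NeuroPAL publication for the specific expression pattern.
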