Features (pLannotate 1.2.2; 14 found; start..end, strand, type, name):
    152..170     -  misc_feature   MCS (fragment): pUC18/19 multiple cloning site
   3419..3470    +  CDS            mEGFP (fragment): monomeric enhanced GFP, optimized with synthetic introns for expression in C. elegans
   3477..4277    +  CDS            CyOFP1: CyOFP1 is a basic (constitutively fluorescent) long stokes shift fluorescent protein published in 2016, derived from Entacmaea quadricolor. It is reported to be a very rapidly-maturing monomer with moderate acid sensitivity.
   4302..4664    +  CDS            his-11: H2B1_CAEEL - Experimental evidence at protein level: Swiss-Prot protein existence level 1. Core component of nucleosome. Nucleosomes wrap and compact DNA into chromatin, limiting DNA accessibility to the cellular machineries which require DNA as a template. Histones thereby play a central role in transcription regulation, DNA repair, DNA replication and chromosomal stability. DNA accessibility is regulated via a complex set of post-translational modifications of histones, also called histone code, and nucleosome remodeling. From Caenorhabditis elegans.
   5274..5426    +  CDS            aex-5 (fragment): AEX5_CAEEL - Also known as kpc-3 From Caenorhabditis elegans.
   5554..5589    +  CDS            rop (fragment): Rop protein, which maintains plasmids at low copy number; rop
   5691..5790    +  misc_feature   bom (fragment): basis of mobility region from pBR322
   5888..5992    +  promoter       AmpR promoter: bla
   5993..6853    +  CDS            AmpR: β-lactamase; bla; confers resistance to ampicillin, carbenicillin, and related antibiotics
   7024..7612    +  rep_origin     ori: high-copy-number ColE1/pMB1/pBR322/pUC origin of replication
   7795..7887    +  CDS            lacI (fragment): lac repressor; lacI; The lac repressor binds to the lac operator to inhibit transcription in E. coli. This inhibition can be relieved by adding lactose or isopropyl-β-D-thiogalactopyranoside (IPTG).
   7900..7921    +  protein_bind   CAP binding site: CAP binding activates transcription in the presence of cAMP. E. coli catabolite activator protein
   7936..7966    +  promoter       lac promoter: promoter for the E. coli lac operon
   7974..7990    +  protein_bind   lac operator: The lac repressor binds to the lac operator to inhibit transcription in E. coli. This inhibition can be relieved by adding lactose or isopropyl-β-D-thiogalactopyranoside (IPTG). lac repressor encoded by lacI
>Addgene plasmid #191033 | pEY28 | addgene full sequence | sequence record 376437 | Addgene NGS Result
TCACACAGGAAACAGCTATGACCATGATTACGCCAAGCTGTAAGTTTAAACATGATCTTACTAACTAACT
ATTCTCATTTAAATTTTCAGAGCTTAAAAATGGCTGAAATCACTCACAACGATGGATACGCTAACAACTT
GGAAATGAAATAAGCTTGCATGCCTGCAGGAAACATTGGTCGGGAGATGATGAAGATGACGAAAACGACG
ACCTCTCCTTATGAATCTATGAGTTCTTGTCATGAAACACGCCAATTTTTATCTCACATATGAATGTAGA
AACTGAGATCCACCCCCGACAAGAAACCCGAAAAGTATTAGTGGATCCATTTTTTAGAGGCGCAGCAATT
TCAGCATTTACTGTTAAGAAACTGTAATTCTTTTAATCATCTACCGTTATAAATCATAATTCACCTAATG
GCCTCACATACCTAACTTTATAGTTGCCACTATGTTCAACAACAACAAAAGTAAAAACAATCTGTAAACT
ATTCCGAAAAGAAGAAAACAATGTGGTTTTTGAATTATGTGACAAATTTTAATAATCAAAGTTAGGAATT
GGGAAAAAGCAAACAATTTCGTTACATAATGTTTAGAGCAACGATACTCTTTTTTGATTTGTAATACATA
GAGCAGCTCTAGAAAACAGTGATTTGCTGACTTATAAAGATCTACTTTTTTAATAGTTTACATTGTGCAG
CTGTTACGGTCTGAGATCTATCTGAGTCAAAGTTCTGGAAGAAGTTAAAAAACTGGTTTTATTATTCTAT
TTCTTTTTGTTCTTCTCGTTTTTGGTTTTAAAAATTATTTCTCTGATGTGTCAAGTCTTCTGAATCATAA
CGCTACAACTCTTTTAGTCAAAATTATCAAAAATTAAAAAAAAAGGAATTAAAAAATTTTTATATTTCAC
AGCAATCAATTTTTAGTTTTGTCACAAGGGTAAAACTGTGTTTAACTTCTAAAAAACACAAATAATTTGT
AAGGAAGTAGTAGCGCCAGTAGAGTTGTCTAAATACACTTACAATAGTCGCAGTGAACCAAATACAGAAG
CTCTTTTTTTCAAGTTTTCTCCGTTATGAATATCATATTATCAAACCCCTTAGACAAGTAATATTGAAAT
TGTATTCAAATGAAAGTTTTGCAACCTAGTGTTTTGATTATTAAAACGAGAGTTAAGTAATCTATAACTT
CAAGGATACGAATTTATAACATTGTTATGCGATTTCTGTAGTTTTAACATCTTCATTCTAGATTCTAGAC
ATGTTTTCAGTTTCCAGTCATAATTTCTATCGCGCTCTATCAAATTCAAGTTAACATCTTCATTGGTCAC
CGGAAAGACGACGGCCCGCCTAAGTTTTTATGACTAATTCGAAAAGTCGTTTCGGCTTGTGCCCTCCTAC
CATCATACTTCGCTTTTTGGGACTACTGGCAACAACGCCAGTGTTGAGGCGATATAGAACCCATCATTTT
GAAGATCCGACAACGACCTTGTTTTTTATTTTTCCGACTTTTTCTTCTTCTATTTCGAACTTTTCAGCTT
TTTTGAAATGGCAATAGCAACGAAAAACCCATTTTCATCACAATTATCTCGAACTTTTAGCAGATTACTT
TTCCATTACCAGTCACTTTCAAAATTGGAAAATTCTTAGAAAATCAGAGGGTGACTATTCTGAAAACATT
ATTGTCTTTTGCCGACTATGCGCTACATCCGATTCATTTTTTGTGAGCTCTTTAAGTTATTGGTGTTCCC
TCAATGTTATCAGTTACAAGACAAACCAGTAGTGTTAAAAAACGCCAGTTAACAGTTTTCAACAAAAATC
ACAAAATGTAACTTGTTTGAGAAAACTTGTAAAACGGAAAATACTCAATTTGTATTTAAATATATGATAT
TATGTATTAAAAATCATTTTAAGATAAACAGTTCCCATTATCTTATGAAAATTAGTAGATTAAATTCAAA
TTAGGCTTTCTTATATTTCTGGAAAGAAAGAGCTTCTGAAAGTGTTCTGAAAATCTTATGATTTGTTCAA
ACATCAAAGTAAACATACAAACAAAATACACATATTTGTGCTAATGTTCTAAATATGCAAACTTTAAAGT
TAAAGACTAAAGTTGTTTGCCCACTCTAATGTCCATAAGAAATAATTCATACTTATTTTACTAGATTATG
AGTTCTCCAAGGCAATTTTTGATCGTGTATGATTGGTGGCACTCTGAAGTTCTAATAATAAGATAAAGAC
AAAAGATAAGGTTTCTTCCTTTTTTAATAATCTTATGAAAAATTGTTTCTAGAACATCTCTGAAAGTATT
TTATTAAATCAAATGACTGCTATAGCTGATCAATGAAAAAGTGCTCCCCGTCCAAACCGGAATATAAGTA
GTTGTTTCGCATGGTTCAACTTCGGTACCCAACCTCATAAAACTAACTACTTCTTCACTTTGTCTCATTT
TGGTGCATTTGAAAACGTTGAACTCGGACATGTATTGCCCATAGTTTAAATTTTTGAATAAGCTATTTTG
AGATTTAAAACGTTATTTTGGCATTTTATTTCAATTTTTATTTAAGTATATTCTTGAGTTATTCATGCAT
TTCATTTTTGATCACTGAAACCCGATTCTGATTCAGATACAAAAACTGAATTTCGTGGGTTTCGTGATAT
TTCACGATTTGAAGATTTAAAGATTTTGAGATCAAACGGAGAAGACCCTAATATAGACTGCGATGAAACA
AAATAACGTCACGGAATTCTTTTAAAATGAATGGAATCCGGAGCCCGCTTCCTTCATAGTTTCTGTTTTG
CAACTCTCGTATCCTCCATCACCAGACAACAAAAATGCTTCATTTGAAATGAATTCGTGAACAGTTTTTT
GTTTTTAGTTTAGAACTGCCGCTCCCTTCAGCTCCACCCTCCCATCAAATAGGTGTGCTCGATGTGCCTC
GGGACATTGGATTTATTTTTGTATCCTTGCTCATTTTTCATATGCTTTATTCTTTGTCTACTCCGTGACA
TTTTTCAATAATGCTTTCATTGGAAGTTGCAGTGAAGTTTGAGTTCCATAGGTCCGATAAAATCATAATT
AATGAGTTCTAGGAAGTGTTTTACAACATTTCAAATTCATAAATGTTCTCTCCCTCTTCGTGATTCATTT
TTTGCATAATTACGCTTGATGATTTTTTGTTGTTATGTGGCTCAATATGTTGTATAAACCTTTTTTTCAG
AAACTTTAGTGAGCAACCCGGGATTGGCCAAAGGACCCAAAGGTATGTTTCGAATGATACTAACATAACA
TAGAACATTTTCAGGAGGACCCTTGCTTGGAGGGTACCGAGCTCAGAAAAAATGACCGCTCCAAAGAAGA
AGCGCAAGGTTCCAGTCGAGAAGATGACTGCCCCAAAAAAGAAACGTAAGGTCCCGCGGGTAAGTTTAAA
CAGTTCGGTACTAACTAACCATACATATTTAAATTTTCAGCGCGCTGTGTCAAAAGGAGAAGAGCTTATT
AAGGAGAATATGCGTTCCAAGCTCTACCTCGAGGGATCCGTCAACGGACACCAATTCAAGTGCACCCACG
AGGGAGAGGGAAAGCCATACGAGGGAAAGCAAACCAACCGTATCAAGGTCGTCGAGGGAGGACCACTCCC
ATTCGCCTTCGACATCCTCGCCACCCACTTCATGTACGGATCCAAGGTAAGTTTAAACATATATATACTA
ACTAACCCTGATTATTTAAATTTTCAGGTCTTCATCAAGTACCCAGCCGACCTCCCAGACTACTTCAAGC
AATCCTTCCCAGAGGGATTCACCTGGGAGCGTGTCATGGTCTTCGAGGACGGAGGAGTCCTCACCGCCAC
CCAAGACACCTCCCTCCAAGACGGAGAGCTCATCTACAACGTCAAGGTCCGTGGAGTCAACTTCCCAGCC
AACGGACCAGTCATGCAAAAGAAGACCCTCGGATGGGAGCCATCCACCGAGACCATGTACCCAGCCGACG
GAGGACTCGAGGGACGTTGCGACAAGGTAAGTTTAAACATGATTTTACTAACTAACTAATCTGATTTAAA
TTTTCAGGCCCTCAAGCTCGTCGGAGGAGGACACCTCCACGTCAACTTCAAGACCACCTACAAGTCCAAG
AAGCCAGTCAAGATGCCAGGAGTCCACTACGTCGACCGTCGTCTCGAGCGTATCAAGGAGGCCGACAACG
AGACCTACGTCGAGCAATACGAGCACGCCGTCGCCCGTTACTCCAACCTCGGAGGAGGAATGGACGAGCT
CTACAAGCCTAGGATACCGGTGGGTGAAGACCCACCAAAGCCATCTGCCAAGGGAGCCAAGAAGGCCGCC
AAGACCGTTACGAAGCCAAAGGACGGAAAGAAGAGACGTCATGCCCGTAAGGAATCATACTCCGTCTACA
TCTACCGTGTCCTCAAGCAAGTTCATCCAGACACTGGAGTTTCCTCCAAAGCCATGTCTATCATGAACTC
TTTTGTCAACGATGTCTTCGAGCGTATTGCTGCTGAAGCATCCCGTCTTGCTCACTACAACAAGCGTTCC
ACAATCTCATCCCGCGAAATTCAGACCGCTGTCCGTCTGATCCTTCCAGGAGAGCTTGCCAAGCACGCCG
TGTCTGAGGGAACCAAGGCCGTTACCAAGTACACTTCCAGCAAGTAGGAATTCCAACTGAGCGCCGGTCG
CTACCATTACCAACTTGTCTGGTGTCAAAAATAATAGGGGCCGCTGTCATCAGAGTAAGTTTAAACTGAG
TTCTACTAACTAACGAGTAATATTTAAATTTTCAGCATCTCGCGCCCGTGCCTCTGACTTCTAAGTCCAA
TTACTCTTCAACATCCCTACATGCTCTTTCTCCCTGTGCTCCCACCCCCTATTTTTGTTATTATCAAAAA
ACTTCTCTTAATTTCTTTGTTTTTTAGCTTCTTTTAAGTCACCTCTAACAATGAAATTGTGTAGATTCAA
AAATAGAATTAATTCGTAATAAAAAGTCGAAAAAAATTGTGCTCCCTCCCCCCATTAATAATAATTCTAT
CCCAAAATCTACACAATGTTCTGTGTACACTTCTTATGTTTTTTACTTCTGATAAATTTTTTTGAAACAT
CATAGAAAAAACCGCACACAAAATACCTTATCATATGTTACGTTTCAGTTTATGACCGCAATTTTTATTT
CTTCGCACGTCTGGGCCTCTCATGACGTCAAATCATGCTCATCGTGAAAAAGTTTTGGAGTATTTTTGGA
ATTTTTCAATCAAGTGAAAGTTTATGAAATTAATTTTCCTGCTTTTGCTTTTTGGGGTTTCCCCTATTGT
TTGTCAAGATTTCGAGGACGGCGTTTTTCTTGCTAAAATCACAAGTATTGATGAGCACGATGCAAGAAAG
ATCGGAAGAAGGTTTGGGTTTGAGGCTCAGTGGAAGGTGAGTAGAAGTTGATAATTTGAAAGTGGAGTAG
TGTCTATGGGGTTTTTGCCTTAAATGACAGAATACATTCCCAATATACCAAACATAACTGTTTCCTACTA
GTCGGCCGTACGGGCCCTTTCGTCTCGCGCGTTTCGGTGATGACGGTGAAAACCTCTGACACATGCAGCT
CCCGGAGACGGTCACAGCTTGTCTGTAAGCGGATGCCGGGAGCAGACAAGCCCGTCAGGGCGCGTCAGCG
GGTGTTGGCGGGTGTCGGGGCTGGCTTAACTATGCGGCATCAGAGCAGATTGTACTGAGAGTGCACCATA
TGCGGTGTGAAATACCGCACAGATGCGTAAGGAGAAAATACCGCATCAGGCGGCCTTAAGGGCCTCGTGA
TACGCCTATTTTTATAGGTTAATGTCATGATAATAATGGTTTCTTAGACGTCAGGTGGCACTTTTCGGGG
AAATGTGCGCGGAACCCCTATTTGTTTATTTTTCTAAATACATTCAAATATGTATCCGCTCATGAGACAA
TAACCCTGATAAATGCTTCAATAATATTGAAAAAGGAAGAGTATGAGTATTCAACATTTCCGTGTCGCCC
TTATTCCCTTTTTTGCGGCATTTTGCCTTCCTGTTTTTGCTCACCCAGAAACGCTGGTGAAAGTAAAAGA
TGCTGAAGATCAGTTGGGTGCACGAGTGGGTTACATCGAACTGGATCTCAACAGCGGTAAGATCCTTGAG
AGTTTTCGCCCCGAAGAACGTTTTCCAATGATGAGCACTTTTAAAGTTCTGCTATGTGGCGCGGTATTAT
CCCGTATTGACGCCGGGCAAGAGCAACTCGGTCGCCGCATACACTATTCTCAGAATGACTTGGTTGAGTA
CTCACCAGTCACAGAAAAGCATCTTACGGATGGCATGACAGTAAGAGAATTATGCAGTGCTGCCATAACC
ATGAGTGATAACACTGCGGCCAACTTACTTCTGACAACGATCGGAGGACCGAAGGAGCTAACCGCTTTTT
TGCACAACATGGGGGATCATGTAACTCGCCTTGATCGTTGGGAACCGGAGCTGAATGAAGCCATACCAAA
CGACGAGCGTGACACCACGATGCCTGTAGCAATGGCAACAACGTTGCGCAAACTATTAACTGGCGAACTA
CTTACTCTAGCTTCCCGGCAACAATTAATAGACTGGATGGAGGCGGATAAAGTTGCAGGACCACTTCTGC
GCTCGGCCCTTCCGGCTGGCTGGTTTATTGCTGATAAATCTGGAGCCGGTGAGCGTGGGTCTCGCGGTAT
CATTGCAGCACTGGGGCCAGATGGTAAGCCCTCCCGTATCGTAGTTATCTACACGACGGGGAGTCAGGCA
ACTATGGATGAACGAAATAGACAGATCGCTGAGATAGGTGCCTCACTGATTAAGCATTGGTAACTGTCAG
ACCAAGTTTACTCATATATACTTTAGATTGATTTAAAACTTCATTTTTAATTTAAAAGGATCTAGGTGAA
GATCCTTTTTGATAATCTCATGACCAAAATCCCTTAACGTGAGTTTTCGTTCCACTGAGCGTCAGACCCC
GTAGAAAAGATCAAAGGATCTTCTTGAGATCCTTTTTTTCTGCGCGTAATCTGCTGCTTGCAAACAAAAA
AACCACCGCTACCAGCGGTGGTTTGTTTGCCGGATCAAGAGCTACCAACTCTTTTTCCGAAGGTAACTGG
CTTCAGCAGAGCGCAGATACCAAATACTGTTCTTCTAGTGTAGCCGTAGTTAGGCCACCACTTCAAGAAC
TCTGTAGCACCGCCTACATACCTCGCTCTGCTAATCCTGTTACCAGTGGCTGCTGCCAGTGGCGATAAGT
CGTGTCTTACCGGGTTGGACTCAAGACGATAGTTACCGGATAAGGCGCAGCGGTCGGGCTGAACGGGGGG
TTCGTGCACACAGCCCAGCTTGGAGCGAACGACCTACACCGAACTGAGATACCTACAGCGTGAGCTATGA
GAAAGCGCCACGCTTCCCGAAGGGAGAAAGGCGGACAGGTATCCGGTAAGCGGCAGGGTCGGAACAGGAG
AGCGCACGAGGGAGCTTCCAGGGGGAAACGCCTGGTATCTTTATAGTCCTGTCGGGTTTCGCCACCTCTG
ACTTGAGCGTCGATTTTTGTGATGCTCGTCAGGGGGGCGGAGCCTATGGAAAAACGCCAGCAACGCGGCC
TTTTTACGGTTCCTGGCCTTTTGCTGGCCTTTTGCTCACATGTTCTTTCCTGCGTTATCCCCTGATTCTG
TGGATAACCGTATTACCGCCTTTGAGTGAGCTGATACCGCTCGCCGCAGCCGAACGACCGAGCGCAGCGA
GTCAGTGAGCGAGGAAGCGGAAGAGCGCCCAATACGCAAACCGCCTCTCCCCGCGCGTTGGCCGATTCAT
TAATGCAGCTGGCACGACAGGTTTCCCGACTGGAAAGCGGGCAGTGAGCGCAACGCAATTAATGTGAGTT
AGCTCACTCATTAGGCACCCCAGGCTTTACACTTTATGCTTCCGGCTCGTATGTTGTGTGGAATTGTGAG
CGGATAACAATT
